>Addgene plasmid #231501 | CAG HRP-TM | addgene full sequence | sequence record 458080 | Addgene NGS Result
CTGCGCGCTCGCTCGCTCACTGAGGCCGCCCGGGCAAAGCCCGGGCGTCGGGCGACCTTTGGTCGCCCGG
CCTCAGTGAGCGAGCGAGCGCGCAGAGAGGGAGTGGCCAACTCCATCACTAGGGGTTCCTTGTAGTTAAT
GATTAACCCGCCATGCTACTTATCTACGTAGCCATGCTCTAGGAAGAGTACCATTGACGTCAATAATGAC
GTATGTTCCCATAGTAACGCCAATAGGGACTTTCCATTGACGTCAATGGGTGGAGTATTTACGGTAAACT
GCCCACTTGGCAGTACATCAAGTGTATCATATGCCAAGTACGCCCCCTATTGACGTCAATGACGGTAAAT
GGCCCGCCTGGCATTATGCCCAGTACATGACCTTATGGGACTTTCCTACTTGGCAGTACATCTACGTATT
AGTCATCGCTATTACCATGGTCGAGGTGAGCCCCACGTTCTGCTTCACTCTCCCCATCTCCCCCCCCTCC
CCACCCCCAATTTTGTATTTATTTATTTTTTAATTATTTTGTGCAGCGATGGGGGCGGGGGGGGGGGGGG
GGGGGGCGCGCGCCRGGSGGGGCGGGGCGGGGCGAGGGGCGGGGCGGGGCGAGGCGGAGAGGTGCGGCGG
CAGCCAATCAGAGCGGCGCGCTCCGAAAGTTTCCTTTTATGGCGAGGCGGCGGCGGCGGCGGCCCTATAA
AAAGCGAAGCGCGCGGCGGGCGGGAGTCGCTGCGCGCTGCCTTCGCCCCGTGCCCCGCTCCGCCGCCGCC
TCGCGCCGCCCGCCCCGGCTCTGACTGACCGCGTTACTCCCACAGGTGAGCGGGCGGGACGGCCCTTCTC
CTCCGGGCTGTAATTAGCGCTTGGTTTAATGACGGCTTGTTTCTTTTCTGTGGCTGCGTGAAAGCCTTGA
GGGGCTCCGGGAGGGCCCTTTGTGCGGGGGGAGCGGCTCGGGGCTGTCCGCGGGGGGACGGCTGCCTTCG
GGGGGGACGGGGCAGGGCGGGGTTCGGCTTCTGGCGTGTGACCGGCGGCTCTAGAGCCTCTGCTAACCAT
GTTCATGCCTTCTTCTTTTTCCTACAGCTCCTGGGCAACGTGCTGGTTATTGTGCTGTCTCATCATTTTG
GCAAAGAATTGGATCCGGTACCGCCACCATGGAGACAGACACACTCCTGCTATGGGTACTGCTGCTCTGG
GTTCCAGGTTCCACTGGTGACTATCCATATGATGTTCCAGATTATGCTGGGGCCCAGCAGTTAACCCCTA
CATTCTACGACAATAGCTGTCCCAACGTGTCCAACATCGTTCGCGACACAATCGTCAACGAGCTCAGATC
CGATCCCAGGATCGCTGCTTCAATATTACGTCTGCACTTCCATGACTGCTTCGTGAATGGTTGCGACGCT
AGCATATTACTGGACAACACCACCAGTTTCCGCACTGAAAAGGATGCATTCGGGAACGCTAACAGCGCCA
GGGGCTTTCCAGTGATCGATCGCATGAAGGCTGCCGTTGAGTCAGCATGCCCACGAACAGTCAGTTGTGC
AGACCTGCTGACTATAGCTGCGCAACAGAGCGTGACTCTTGCAGGCGGACCGTCCTGGAGAGTGCCGCTC
GGTCGACGTGACTCCCTACAGGCATTCCTAGATCTGGCCAACGCCAACTTGCCTGCTCCATTCTTCACCC
TGCCCCAGCTGAAGGATAGCTTTAGAAACGTGGGTCTGAATCGCTCGAGTGACCTTGTGGCTCTGTCCGG
AGGACACACATTTGGAAAGAACCAGTGTAGGTTCATCATGGATAGGCTCTACAATTTCAGCAACACTGGG
TTACCTGACCCCACGCTGAACACTACGTATCTCCAGACACTGAGAGGCTTGTGCCCACTGAATGGCAACC
TCAGTGCACTAGTGGACTTTGATCTGCGGACCCCAACCATCTTCGATAACAAGTACTATGTGAATCTAGA
GGAGCAGAAAGGCCTGATACAGAGTGATCAAGAACTGTTTAGCAGTCCAAACGCCACTGACACCATCCCA
CTGGTGAGAAGTTTTGCTAACTCTACTCAAACCTTCTTTAACGCCTTCGTGGAAGCCATGGACCGTATGG
GTAACATTACCCCTCTGACGGGTACCCAAGGCCAGATTCGTCTGAACTGCAGAGTGGTCAACAGCAACTC
TCCGCGGCTGCAGGTCGACGAACAAAAACTCATCTCAGAAGAGGATCTGAATGCTGTGGGCCAGGACACG
CAGGAGGTCATCGTGGTGCCACACTCCTTGCCCTTTAAGGTGGTGGTGATCTCAGCCATCCTGGCCCTGG
TGGTGCTCACCATCATCTCCCTTATCATCCTCATCATGCTTTGGCAGAAGAAGCCACGTTAGGAATTCGA
TATCAAGCTTATCGATAATCAACCTCTGGATTACAAAATTTGTGAAAGATTGACTGGTATTCTTAACTAT
GTTGCTCCTTTTACGCTATGTGGATACGCTGCTTTAATGCCTTTGTATCATGCTATTGCTTCCCGTATGG
CTTTCATTTTCTCCTCCTTGTATAAATCCTGGTTGCTGTCTCTTTATGAGGAGTTGTGGCCCGTTGTCAG
GCAACGTGGCGTGGTGTGCACTGTGTTTGCTGACGCAACCCCCACTGGTTGGGGCATTGCCACCACCTGT
CAGCTCCTTTCCGGGACTTTCGCTTTCCCCCTCCCTATTGCCACGGCGGAACTCATCGCCGCCTGCCTTG
CCCGCTGCTGGACAGGGGCTCGGCTGTTGGGCACTGACAATTCCGTGGTGTTGTCGGGGAAATCATCGTC
CTTTCCTTGGCTGCTCGCCTGTGTTGCCACCTGGATTCTGCGCGGGACGTCCTTCTGCTACGTCCCTTCG
GCCCTCAATCCAGCGGACCTTCCTTCCCGCGGCCTGCTGCCGGCTCTGCGGCCTCTTCCGCGTCTTCGCC
TTCGCCCTCAGACGAGTCGGATCTCCCTTTGGGCCGCCTCCCCGCATCGATACCGTCGACCCGGGCGGCC
GCTTCGAGCAGACATGATAAGATACATTGATGAGTTTGGACAAACCACAACTAGAATGCAGTGAAAAAAA
TGCTTTATTTGTGAAATTTGTGATGCTATTGCTTTATTTGTAACCATTATAAGCTGCAATAAACAAGTTA
ACAACAACAATTGCATTCATTTTATGTTTCAGGTTCAGGGGGAGATGTGGGAGGTTTTTTAAAGCAAGTA
AAACCTCTACAAATGTGGTAAAATCGATAAGGATCTTCCTAGAGCATGGCTACGTAGATAAGTAGCATGG
CGGGTTAATCATTAACTACAAGGAACCCCTAGTGATGGAGTTGGCCACTCCCTCTCTGCGCGCTCGCTCG
CTCACTGAGGCCGGGCGACCAAAGGTCGCCCGACGCCCGGGCTTTGCCCGGGCGGCCTCAGTGAGCGAGC
GAGCGCGCAGCTGCATTAATGAATCGGCCAACGCGCGGGGAGAGGCGGTTTGCGTATTGGGCGCTCTTCC
GCTTCCTCGCTCACTGACTCGCTGCGCTCGGTCGTTCGGCTGCGGCGAGCGGTATCAGCTCACTCAAAGG
CGGTAATACGGTTATCCACAGAATCAGGGGATAACGCAGGAAAGAACATGTGAGCAAAAGGCCAGCAAAA
GGCCAGGAACCGTAAAAAGGCCGCGTTGCTGGCGTTTTTCCATAGGCTCCGCCCCCCTGACGAGCATCAC
AAAAATCGACGCTCAAGTCAGAGGTGGCGAAACCCGACAGGACTATAAAGATACCAGGCGTTTCCCCCTG
GAAGCTCCCTCGTGCGCTCTCCTGTTCCGACCCTGCCGCTTACCGGATACCTGTCCGCCTTTCTCCCTTC
GGGAAGCGTGGCGCTTTCTCATAGCTCACGCTGTAGGTATCTCAGTTCGGTGTAGGTCGTTCGCTCCAAG
CTGGGCTGTGTGCACGAACCCCCCGTTCAGCCCGACCGCTGCGCCTTATCCGGTAACTATCGTCTTGAGT
CCAACCCGGTAAGACACGACTTATCGCCACTGGCAGCAGCCACTGGTAACAGGATTAGCAGAGCGAGGTA
TGTAGGCGGTGCTACAGAGTTCTTGAAGTGGTGGCCTAACTACGGCTACACTAGAAGAACAGTATTTGGT
ATCTGCGCTCTGCTGAAGCCAGTTACCTTCGGAAAAAGAGTTGGTAGCTCTTGATCCGGCAAACAAACCA
CCGCTGGTAGCGGTGGTTTTTTTGTTTGCAAGCAGCAGATTACGCGCAGAAAAAAAGGATCTCAAGAAGA
TCCTTTGATCTTTTCTACGGGGTCTGACGCTCAGTGGAACGAAAACTCACGTTAAGGGATTTTGGTCATG
AGATTATCAAAAAGGATCTTCACCTAGATCCTTTTAAATTAAAAATGAAGTTTTAAATCAATCTAAAGTA
TATATGAGTAAACTTGGTCTGACAGTTACCAATGCTTAATCAGTGAGGCACCTATCTCAGCGATCTGTCT
ATTTCGTTCATCCATAGTTGCCTGACTCCCCGTCGTGTAGATAACTACGATACGGGAGGGCTTACCATCT
GGCCCCAGTGCTGCAATGATACCGCGAGACCCACGCTCACCGGCTCCAGATTTATCAGCAATAAACCAGC
CAGCCGGAAGGGCCGAGCGCAGAAGTGGTCCTGCAACTTTATCCGCCTCCATCCAGTCTATTAATTGTTG
CCGGGAAGCTAGAGTAAGTAGTTCGCCAGTTAATAGTTTGCGCAACGTTGTTGCCATTGCTACAGGCATC
GTGGTGTCACGCTCGTCGTTTGGTATGGCTTCATTCAGCTCCGGTTCCCAACGATCAAGGCGAGTTACAT
GATCCCCCATGTTGTGCAAAAAAGCGGTTAGCTCCTTCGGTCCTCCGATCGTTGTCAGAAGTAAGTTGGC
CGCAGTGTTATCACTCATGGTTATGGCAGCACTGCATAATTCTCTTACTGTCATGCCATCCGTAAGATGC
TTTTCTGTGACTGGTGAGTACTCAACCAAGTCATTCTGAGAATAGTGTATGCGGCGACCGAGTTGCTCTT
GCCCGGCGTCAATACGGGATAATACCGCGCCACATAGCAGAACTTTAAAAGTGCTCATCATTGGAAAACG
TTCTTCGGGGCGAAAACTCTCAAGGATCTTACCGCTGTTGAGATCCAGTTCGATGTAACCCACTCGTGCA
CCCAACTGATCTTCAGCATCTTTTACTTTCACCAGCGTTTCTGGGTGAGCAAAAACAGGAAGGCAAAATG
CCGCAAAAAAGGGAATAAGGGCGACACGGAAATGTTGAATACTCATACTCTTCCTTTTTCAATATTATTG
AAGCATTTATCAGGGTTATTGTCTCATGAGCGGATACATATTTGAATGTATTTAGAAAAATAAACAAATA
GGGGTTCCGCGCACATTTCCCCGAAAAGTGCCACCTAAATTGTAAGCGTTAATATTTTGTTAAAATTCGC
GTTAAATTTTTGTTAAATCAGCTCATTTTTTAACCAATAGGCCGAAATCGGCAAAATCCCTTATAAATCA
AAAGAATAGACCGAGATAGGGT
[37 nt withheld, positions 5553-5589]
AAAGAACGTGGACTCCAACGTCAAAGG
[49 nt withheld, positions 5617-5665]
T
[91 nt withheld, positions 5667-5757]
G
[124 nt withheld, positions 5759-5882]
CCCATTCGCCATTCAGGCTGCGCAACTGTTGGGAAGGGCGATCGGTGCGGGCCTCTTCGCTATTACGCCA
G
Features (pLannotate 1.2.2; 21 found; start..end, strand, type, name):
    191..439     +  enhancer       CMV enhancer (fragment): human cytomegalovirus immediate early enhancer
    441..722     +  promoter       chicken β-actin promoter: No description available
    723..858     +  intron         hybrid intron (fragment): hybrid between chicken β-actin (CBA) and minute virus of mice (MMV) introns (Gray et al., 2011)
    947..1077    +  intron         chimeric intron (fragment): chimera between introns from chicken β-actin and rabbit β-globin
   1075..1137    +  CDS            HBB (fragment): HBB_LEPEU - Experimental evidence at protein level: Swiss-Prot protein existence level 1. Involved in oxygen transport from the lung to the various peripheral tissues. From Lepus europaeus (European hare).
   1149..1211    +  sig_peptide    Igκ leader: leader sequence from mouse immunoglobulin κ light chain
   1211..1234    +  CDS            3xHA (fragment): three tandem HA epitope tags
   1248..2171    +  CDS            PRXC1A (fragment): PER1A_ARMRU - Also known as HPRC1. Experimental evidence at protein level: Swiss-Prot protein existence level 1. Removal of H(2)O(2), oxidation of toxic reductants, biosynthesis and degradation of lignin, suberization, auxin catabolism, response to environmental stresses such as wounding, pathogen attack and oxidative stress. These functions might be dependent on each isozyme/isoform in each plant tissue. From Armoracia rusticana (Horseradish) (Armoracia laphatifolia).
   2223..2369    +  CDS            PDGFRβ TM domain: transmembrane domain from platelet derived growth factor receptor beta
   2371..2397    +  misc_feature   MCS (fragment): pBluescript multiple cloning site
   2397..2985    +  misc_feature   WPRE: woodchuck hepatitis virus posttranscriptional regulatory element
   3028..3149    -  polyA_signal   SV40 poly(A) signal: SV40 polyadenylation signal
   3172..3240    -  CDS            large T antigen (fragment): large T antigen from SV40 (simian virus 40)
   3311..3444    +  repeat_region  AAV2 ITR: inverted terminal repeat of adeno-associated virus serotype 2 inverted
   3438..3494    -  CDS            lacI (fragment): lac repressor; lacI; The lac repressor binds to the lac operator to inhibit transcription in E. coli. This inhibition can be relieved by adding lactose or isopropyl-β-D-thiogalactopyranoside (IPTG).
   3677..4265    -  rep_origin     ori: high-copy-number ColE1/pMB1/pBR322/pUC origin of replication
   4436..5296    -  CDS            AmpR: β-lactamase; bla; confers resistance to ampicillin, carbenicillin, and related antibiotics
   5297..5401    -  promoter       AmpR promoter: bla
   5454..5882    -  rep_origin     f1 ori (sequence partly withheld): f1 bacteriophage origin of replication; arrow indicates direction of (+) strand synthesis
   5887..3       -  CDS            lacZα (fragment) (across the origin): LacZα fragment of β-galactosidase; lacZ fragment
   5951..130     -  repeat_region  AAV2 ITR (fragment) (across the origin): inverted terminal repeat of adeno-associated virus serotype 2 inverted
