[The description below was written by a language model from this plasmid's Addgene catalogue record and pLannotate feature annotations shown in this document.]
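Description:
CAG HRP-TM is an AAV transfer plasmid on a pAAV backbone, also usable for direct mammalian expression, designed to display horseradish peroxidase on the outer face of the plasma membrane. It is propagated in E. coli through a high-copy ColE1/pUC-type origin with ampicillin selection (AmpR with its own bla promoter), and the backbone also carries an f1 phage origin. The expression cassette lies between two AAV2 inverted terminal repeats, one annotated only as a fragment spanning the sequence origin. These repeats allow the cassette to be replicated and packaged into recombinant AAV particles when helper functions are supplied. The recorded use of a recombination-deficient growth strain is consistent with the need to keep the repeats stable.

Transcription is driven by the CAG promoter, annotated here as a CMV enhancer fragment, the chicken β-actin promoter and chimeric β-actin/β-globin intron sequences, which together give strong, broadly active expression. The open reading frame begins with the mouse Igκ leader, which directs the protein into the secretory pathway, followed by an HA epitope and the horseradish peroxidase C1A coding sequence. The catalogue entry also lists a Myc tag, which the feature table does not annotate separately. The fusion ends in the PDGFRβ transmembrane domain, which anchors the enzyme in the membrane with HRP facing the extracellular space. A WPRE downstream enhances transcript stability and expression, and an SV40 polyadenylation signal is annotated after it, on the opposite strand. Short lacI, lacZα, large T antigen and β-globin matches are likely backbone or regulatory-element remnants. The associated study concerns the cell-surface proteomes of astrocytes and neurons, consistent with use for peroxidase-based labelling of surface proteins.
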