Addgene plasmid #231501: CAG HRP-TM
Purpose: Expressing HRP on the cell surface under CAG promoter
Depositing lab: Baljit Khakh. Depositing organization: University of California, Los Angeles (UCLA). Publication: The cell-surface shared proteome of astrocytes and neurons and the molecular foundations of their multicellular interactions. Wu L, Pandey V, Casha VH, Qu Z, Jami-Alahmadi Y, Gradinaru V, Wohlschlegel JA, Khakh BS. Neuron. 2025 Jun 5:S0896-6273(25)00366-6. doi: 10.1016/j.neuron.2025.05.019. PubMed 40499536.
Backbone
  Vector backbone: pAAV
  Vector type: Mammalian Expression, AAV
Growth in bacteria
  Bacterial resistance: Ampicillin, 100 μg/mL
  Growth temperature: 37°C
  Growth strain: NEB Stable
  Copy number: Unknown
Gene/Insert
  Gene/Insert name: HRP
  Species: Synthetic
  Promoter: CAG
  Tag / fusion protein: Igk, HA, Myc, PDGFR-beta transmembrane domain
  Cloning method: Gibson Cloning
  Sequencing primers: 5′ GGTACCGCGGGCCCGGGATCCACCGGTCGCCACCATGGAGACAGACACACTCCT
Terms and licenses: Academic/Nonprofit Terms; Industry Terms: Not Available to Industry
How to cite: CAG HRP-TM was a gift from Baljit Khakh (Addgene plasmid # 231501 ; http://n2t.net/addgene:231501 ; RRID:Addgene_231501)
